Addgene plasmid #233376: XZ135 CMV-TO-FKBP-ADARdd(QA) (FLP-IN)
Purpose: FKBP fused with ADAR2dd, with E488Q and T501A double mutation
Depositing lab: Xiaojing Gao. Depositing organization: Stanford University. Publication: Post-transcriptional modular synthetic receptors. Zhang X, Mille-Fragoso LS, Kaseniit KE, Lee AP, Zhang M, Call CC, Hu Y, Xie Y, Gao XJ. Nat Chem Biol. 2025 Mar 28. doi: 10.1038/s41589-025-01872-w. PubMed 40155716.
Backbone
  Vector backbone: FLP-IN
  Vector type: Mammalian Expression
Growth in bacteria
  Bacterial resistance: Ampicillin, 100 μg/mL
  Growth temperature: 37°C
  Growth strain: DH5alpha
  Copy number: High Copy
Gene/Insert
  Gene/Insert name: FKBP-ADAR2dd
  Species: Synthetic
  Mutation: E488Q, T501A on ADAR2dd
  Promoter: CMV
  Cloning method: Gibson Cloning
Terms and licenses: Academic/Nonprofit Terms; Industry Terms: Not Available to Industry
Depositor comments: https://benchling.com/s/seq-aHAXIPQVOsxv6PlAV7jd?m=slm-6LIGZ6TGAivHipUaKHiC for annotated sequence file. Please visit https://doi.org/10.1101/2024.05.03.592453 for bioRxiv preprint.
How to cite: XZ135 CMV-TO-FKBP-ADARdd(QA) (FLP-IN) was a gift from Xiaojing Gao (Addgene plasmid # 233376 ; http://n2t.net/addgene:233376 ; RRID:Addgene_233376)
