[The description below was written by a language model from this plasmid's Addgene catalogue record and pLannotate feature annotations shown in this document.]
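Description:
XZ135 CMV-TO-FKBP-ADARdd(QA) (FLP-IN) is a 6.8 kb mammalian expression plasmid built on a Flp-In-type backbone, designed for site-specific integration of a single expression cassette into host cell lines carrying a genomic FRT landing site. It is propagated in E. coli through a high-copy ColE1/pUC origin with ampicillin selection (AmpR, β-lactamase). For the mammalian side, the backbone carries an FRT site placed immediately upstream of a hygromycin resistance coding sequence followed by an SV40 polyadenylation signal. No intact promoter is annotated in front of HygR, which is consistent with the usual Flp-In logic in which FLP-mediated recombination places the marker behind a promoter at the genomic target, so that hygromycin resistance reports correct integration. The small ble, lacI, f1 ori and SV40 promoter hits are only backbone fragments.

The payload is driven by the CMV enhancer and promoter followed by two short tet operator-like matches, corresponding to the "TO" in the name. This arrangement should make expression repressible by Tet repressor and inducible with tetracycline or doxycycline in TetR-expressing hosts, and constitutive elsewhere. The open reading frame fuses human FKBP12 (FKBP1A) to the ADAR2 deaminase domain, which catalyses adenosine-to-inosine editing in double-stranded RNA, and terminates at a bGH polyadenylation signal. The automated annotation matched the deaminase portion to the rat homologue, while the record lists the insert as synthetic. The deaminase carries E488Q, known as a hyperactive variant, together with T501A; the record does not state the role of the latter. FKBP is a common chemically induced dimerisation module, and the associated work concerns post-transcriptional modular synthetic receptors, suggesting this construct supplies a recruitable RNA-editing component, although the partner constructs are not described here.
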