Features (pLannotate 1.2.2; 23 found; start..end, strand, type, name):
    808..933     +  CDS            ble (fragment): BLE_KLEPN - Experimental evidence at protein level: Swiss-Prot protein existence level 1. Binding protein with a strong affinity to the bleomycin family of antibiotics. Binds to CL990; an antimitotic-antibiotic compound. From Klebsiella pneumoniae.
    928..1049    +  polyA_signal   SV40 poly(A) signal: SV40 polyadenylation signal
   1122..1138    -  protein_bind   lac operator: The lac repressor binds to the lac operator to inhibit transcription in E. coli. This inhibition can be relieved by adding lactose or isopropyl-β-D-thiogalactopyranoside (IPTG). lac repressor encoded by lacI
   1146..1176    -  promoter       lac promoter: promoter for the E. coli lac operon
   1191..1212    -  protein_bind   CAP binding site: CAP binding activates transcription in the presence of cAMP. E. coli catabolite activator protein
   1225..1317    -  CDS            lacI (fragment): lac repressor; lacI; The lac repressor binds to the lac operator to inhibit transcription in E. coli. This inhibition can be relieved by adding lactose or isopropyl-β-D-thiogalactopyranoside (IPTG).
   1500..2088    -  rep_origin     ori: high-copy-number ColE1/pMB1/pBR322/pUC origin of replication
   2259..3119    -  CDS            AmpR: β-lactamase; bla; confers resistance to ampicillin, carbenicillin, and related antibiotics
   3120..3224    -  promoter       AmpR promoter: bla
   3283..3335    -  misc_feature   bom (fragment): basis of mobility region from pBR322
   3485..3864    +  enhancer       CMV enhancer: human cytomegalovirus immediate early enhancer
   3865..4068    +  promoter       CMV promoter: human cytomegalovirus (CMV) immediate early promoter
   4070..4089    +  promoter       PLtetO-1 promoter (fragment): modified phage lambda PL promoter with tet operator sites (Lutz and Bujard, 1997)
   4091..4110    +  promoter       PLtetO-1 promoter (fragment): modified phage lambda PL promoter with tet operator sites (Lutz and Bujard, 1997)
   4118..4151    +  promoter       TRE3GV promoter (fragment): 3rd-generation Tet-responsive promoter that can be activated by binding of Tet-On® 3G, optimized for retroviral and lentiviral vectors
   4250..4573    +  CDS            FKBP1A: FKB1A_HUMAN - Also known as FKBP1, FKBP12. Experimental evidence at protein level: Swiss-Prot protein existence level 1. Keeps in an inactive conformation TGFBR1, the TGF-beta type I serine/threonine kinase receptor, preventing TGF-beta receptor activation in absence of ligand. Recruits SMAD7 to ACVR1B which prevents the association of SMAD2 and SMAD3 with the activin receptor complex, thereby blocking the activin signal. May modulate the RYR1 calcium channel activity. PPIases accelerate the folding of proteins. It catalyzes the cis-trans isomerization of proline imidic peptide bonds in oligop
   4697..5905    +  CDS            Adarb1 (fragment): RED1_RAT - Also known as Red1. Experimental evidence at protein level: Swiss-Prot protein existence level 1. Catalyzes the hydrolytic deamination of adenosine to inosine in double-stranded RNA (dsRNA) referred to as A-to-I RNA editing. This may affect gene expression and function in a number of ways that include mRNA translation by changing codons and hence the amino acid sequence of proteins; pre-mRNA splicing by altering splice site recognition sequences; RNA stability by changing sequences involved in nuclease recognition; genetic stability in the case of RNA virus genomes by changing seque
   6018..6242    +  polyA_signal   bGH poly(A) signal: bovine growth hormone polyadenylation signal
   6258..6281    +  polyA_signal   bGH poly(A) signal (fragment): bovine growth hormone polyadenylation signal
   6285..6306    +  promoter       SV40 promoter (fragment): SV40 enhancer and early promoter
   6327..6560    +  rep_origin     f1 ori (fragment) (sequence partly withheld): f1 bacteriophage origin of replication; arrow indicates direction of (+) strand synthesis
   6565..6612    +  protein_bind   FRT: FLP-mediated recombination occurs in the 8-bp core sequence TCTAGAAA (Turan and Bode, 2011). FLP recombinase from the Saccharomyces cerevisiae 2μ plasmid
   6620..798     +  CDS            HygR (across the origin): aminoglycoside phosphotransferase from E. coli; aph(4)-Ia; confers resistance to hygromycin
>Addgene plasmid #233376 | XZ135 CMV-TO-FKBP-ADARdd(QA) (FLP-IN) | addgene full sequence | sequence record 466410 | Addgene NGS Result
GTGCTTGACATTGGGGAATTCAGCGAGAGCCTGACCTATTGCATCTCCCGCCGTGCACAGGGTGTCACGT
TGCAAGACCTGCCTGAAACCGAACTGCCCGCTGTTCTGCAGCCGGTCGCGGAGGCCATGGATGCGATCGC
TGCGGCCGATCTTAGCCAGACGAGCGGGTTCGGCCCATTCGGACCGCAAGGAATCGGTCAATACACTACA
TGGCGTGATTTCATATGCGCGATTGCTGATCCCCATGTGTATCACTGGCAAACTGTGATGGACGACACCG
TCAGTGCGTCCGTCGCGCAGGCTCTCGATGAGCTGATGCTTTGGGCCGAGGACTGCCCCGAAGTCCGGCA
CCTCGTGCACGCGGATTTCGGCTCCAACAATGTCCTGACGGACAATGGCCGCATAACAGCGGTCATTGAC
TGGAGCGAGGCGATGTTCGGGGATTCCCAATACGAGGTCGCCAACATCTTCTTCTGGAGGCCGTGGTTGG
CTTGTATGGAGCAGCAGACGCGCTACTTCGAGCGGAGGCATCCGGAGCTTGCAGGATCGCCGCGGCTCCG
GGCGTATATGCTCCGCATTGGTCTTGACCAACTCTATCAGAGCTTGGTTGACGGCAATTTCGATGATGCA
GCTTGGGCGCAGGGTCGATGCGACGCAATCGTCCGATCCGGAGCCGGGACTGTCGGGCGTACACAAATCG
CCCGCAGAAGCGCGGCCGTCTGGACCGATGGCTGTGTAGAAGTACTCGCCGATAGTGGAAACCGACGCCC
CAGCACTCGTCCGAGGGCAAAGGAATAGCACGTACTACGAGATTTCGATTCCACCGCCGCCTTCTATGAA
AGGTTGGGCTTCGGAATCGTTTTCCGGGACGCCGGCTGGATGATCCTCCAGCGCGGGGATCTCATGCTGG
AGTTCTTCGCCCACCCCAACTTGTTTATTGCAGCTTATAATGGTTACAAATAAAGCAATAGCATCACAAA
TTTCACAAATAAAGCATTTTTTTCACTGCATTCTAGTTGTGGTTTGTCCAAACTCATCAATGTATCTTAT
CATGTCTGTATACCGTCGACCTCTAGCTAGAGCTTGGCGTAATCATGGTCATAGCTGTTTCCTGTGTGAA
ATTGTTATCCGCTCACAATTCCACACAACATACGAGCCGGAAGCATAAAGTGTAAAGCCTGGGGTGCCTA
ATGAGTGAGCTAACTCACATTAATTGCGTTGCGCTCACTGCCCGCTTTCCAGTCGGGAAACCTGTCGTGC
CAGCTGCATTAATGAATCGGCCAACGCGCGGGGAGAGGCGGTTTGCGTATTGGGCGCTCTTCCGCTTCCT
CGCTCACTGACTCGCTGCGCTCGGTCGTTCGGCTGCGGCGAGCGGTATCAGCTCACTCAAAGGCGGTAAT
ACGGTTATCCACAGAATCAGGGGATAACGCAGGAAAGAACATGTGAGCAAAAGGCCAGCAAAAGGCCAGG
AACCGTAAAAAGGCCGCGTTGCTGGCGTTTTTCCATAGGCTCCGCCCCCCTGACGAGCATCACAAAAATC
GACGCTCAAGTCAGAGGTGGCGAAACCCGACAGGACTATAAAGATACCAGGCGTTTCCCCCTGGAAGCTC
CCTCGTGCGCTCTCCTGTTCCGACCCTGCCGCTTACCGGATACCTGTCCGCCTTTCTCCCTTCGGGAAGC
GTGGCGCTTTCTCATAGCTCACGCTGTAGGTATCTCAGTTCGGTGTAGGTCGTTCGCTCCAAGCTGGGCT
GTGTGCACGAACCCCCCGTTCAGCCCGACCGCTGCGCCTTATCCGGTAACTATCGTCTTGAGTCCAACCC
GGTAAGACACGACTTATCGCCACTGGCAGCAGCCACTGGTAACAGGATTAGCAGAGCGAGGTATGTAGGC
GGTGCTACAGAGTTCTTGAAGTGGTGGCCTAACTACGGCTACACTAGAAGAACAGTATTTGGTATCTGCG
CTCTGCTGAAGCCAGTTACCTTCGGAAAAAGAGTTGGTAGCTCTTGATCCGGCAAACAAACCACCGCTGG
TAGCGGTGGTTTTTTTGTTTGCAAGCAGCAGATTACGCGCAGAAAAAAAGGATCTCAAGAAGATCCTTTG
ATCTTTTCTACGGGGTCTGACGCTCAGTGGAACGAAAACTCACGTTAAGGGATTTTGGTCATGAGATTAT
CAAAAAGGATCTTCACCTAGATCCTTTTAAATTAAAAATGAAGTTTTAAATCAATCTAAAGTATATATGA
GTAAACTTGGTCTGACAGTTACCAATGCTTAATCAGTGAGGCACCTATCTCAGCGATCTGTCTATTTCGT
TCATCCATAGTTGCCTGACTCCCCGTCGTGTAGATAACTACGATACGGGAGGGCTTACCATCTGGCCCCA
GTGCTGCAATGATACCGCGAGACCCACGCTCACCGGCTCCAGATTTATCAGCAATAAACCAGCCAGCCGG
AAGGGCCGAGCGCAGAAGTGGTCCTGCAACTTTATCCGCCTCCATCCAGTCTATTAATTGTTGCCGGGAA
GCTAGAGTAAGTAGTTCGCCAGTTAATAGTTTGCGCAACGTTGTTGCCATTGCTACAGGCATCGTGGTGT
CACGCTCGTCGTTTGGTATGGCTTCATTCAGCTCCGGTTCCCAACGATCAAGGCGAGTTACATGATCCCC
CATGTTGTGCAAAAAAGCGGTTAGCTCCTTCGGTCCTCCGATCGTTGTCAGAAGTAAGTTGGCCGCAGTG
TTATCACTCATGGTTATGGCAGCACTGCATAATTCTCTTACTGTCATGCCATCCGTAAGATGCTTTTCTG
TGACTGGTGAGTACTCAACCAAGTCATTCTGAGAATAGTGTATGCGGCGACCGAGTTGCTCTTGCCCGGC
GTCAATACGGGATAATACCGCGCCACATAGCAGAACTTTAAAAGTGCTCATCATTGGAAAACGTTCTTCG
GGGCGAAAACTCTCAAGGATCTTACCGCTGTTGAGATCCAGTTCGATGTAACCCACTCGTGCACCCAACT
GATCTTCAGCATCTTTTACTTTCACCAGCGTTTCTGGGTGAGCAAAAACAGGAAGGCAAAATGCCGCAAA
AAAGGGAATAAGGGCGACACGGAAATGTTGAATACTCATACTCTTCCTTTTTCAATATTATTGAAGCATT
TATCAGGGTTATTGTCTCATGAGCGGATACATATTTGAATGTATTTAGAAAAATAAACAAATAGGGGTTC
CGCGCACATTTCCCCGAAAAGTGCCACCTGACGTCGACGGATCGGGAGATCTCCCGATCCCCTATGGTGC
ACTCTCAGTACAATCTGCTCTGATGCCGCATAGTTAAGCCAGTATCTGCTCCCTGCTTGTGTGTTGGAGG
TCGCTGAGTAGTGCGCGAGCAAAATTTAAGCTACAACAAGGCAAGGCTTGACCGACAATTGCATGAAGAA
TCTGCTTAGGGTTAGGCGTTTTGCGCTGCTTCGTACGGGCCAGATATACGCGTTGACATTGATTATTGAC
TAGTTATTAATAGTAATCAATTACGGGGTCATTAGTTCATAGCCCATATATGGAGTTCCGCGTTACATAA
CTTACGGTAAATGGCCCGCCTGGCTGACCGCCCAACGACCCCCGCCCATTGACGTCAATAATGACGTATG
TTCCCATAGTAACGCCAATAGGGACTTTCCATTGACGTCAATGGGTGGAGTATTTACGGTAAACTGCCCA
CTTGGCAGTACATCAAGTGTATCATATGCCAAGTACGCCCCCTATTGACGTCAATGACGGTAAATGGCCC
GCCTGGCATTATGCCCAGTACATGACCTTATGGGACTTTCCTACTTGGCAGTACATCTACGTATTAGTCA
TCGCTATTACCATGGTGATGCGGTTTTGGCAGTACATCAATGGGCGTGGATAGCGGTTTGACTCACGGGG
ATTTCCAAGTCTCCACCCCATTGACGTCAATGGGAGTTTGTTTTGGCACCAAAATCAACGGGACTTTCCA
AAATGTCGTAACAACTCCGCCCCATTGACGCAAATGGGCGGTAGGCGTGTACGGTGGGAGGTCTATATAA
GCAGAGCTCTCCCTATCAGTGATAGAGATCTCCCTATCAGTGATAGAGATCGTCGACGAGCTCGTTTAGT
GAACCGTCAGATCGCCTGGAGACGCCATCCACGCTGTTTTGACCTCCATAGAAGACACCGGGACCGATCC
AGCCTCCGGACTCTAGCGTTTAAACTTAAGCTTCGCCACCATGGCTAGCATGGGAGTGCAGGTGGAAACC
ATCTCCCCAGGAGACGGGCGCACCTTCCCCAAGCGCGGCCAGACCTGCGTGGTGCACTACACCGGGATGC
TTGAAGATGGAAAGAAATTTGATTCCTCCCGGGACAGAAACAAGCCCTTTAAGTTTATGCTAGGCAAGCA
GGAGGTGATCCGAGGCTGGGAAGAAGGGGTTGCCCAGATGAGTGTGGGTCAGAGAGCCAAACTGACTATA
TCTCCAGATTATGCCTATGGTGCCACTGGGCACCCAGGCATCATCCCACCACATGCCACTCTCGTCTTCG
ATGTGGAGCTTCTAAAACTGGAAGGCGCCGGGACAGGAGGGTCTGGGGGTGGCACTGGCGGATCTGGAGG
AGACTACAAGGACGATGACGACAACGGCGGATCGGGGGGGTCTGGTGGTAGTGGCGGTTCGGGGGGAGGT
ACCGGTTTGCACTTGGATCAAACGCCATCTCGCCAGCCTATTCCCAGTGAGGGTCTTCAGCTGCATTTAC
CGCAGGTTTTAGCTGACGCTGTCTCACGCCTGGTCCTGGGTAAGTTTGGTGACCTGACCGACAACTTCTC
CTCCCCTCACGCTCGCAGAAAAGTGCTGGCTGGAGTCGTCATGACAACAGGCACAGATGTTAAAGATGCC
AAGGTGATAAGTGTTTCTACAGGAACAAAATGTATTAATGGTGAATACATGAGTGATCGTGGCCTTGCAT
TAAATGACTGCCATGCAGAAATAATATCTCGGAGATCCTTGCTCAGATTTCTTTATACACAACTTGAGCT
TTACTTAAATAACAAAGATGATCAAAAAAGATCCATCTTTCAGAAATCAGAGCGAGGGGGGTTTAGGCTG
AAGGAGAATGTCCAGTTTCATCTGTACATCAGCACCTCTCCCTGTGGAGATGCCAGAATCTTCTCACCAC
ATGAGCCAATCCTGGAAGAACCAGCAGATAGACACCCAAATCGTAAAGCAAGAGGACAGCTACGGACCAA
AATAGAGTCTGGTCAGGGGACGATTCCAGTGCGCTCCAATGCGAGCATCCAAGCGTGGGACGGGGTGCTG
CAAGGGGAGCGGCTGCTCACCATGTCCTGCAGTGACAAGATTGCACGCTGGAACGTGGTGGGCATCCAGG
GATCCCTGCTCAGCATTTTCGTGGAGCCCATTTACTTCTCGAGCATCATCCTGGGCAGCCTTTACCACGG
GGACCACCTTTCCAGGGCCATGTACCAGCGGATCTCCAACATAGAGGACCTGCCACCTCTCTACACCCTC
AACAAGCCTTTGCTCAGTGGCATCAGCAATGCAGAAGCACGGCAGCCAGGGAAGGCCCCCAACTTCAGTG
TCAACTGGACGGTAGGCGACTCCGCTATTGAGGTCATCAACGCCACGACTGGGAAGGATGAGCTGGGCCG
CGCGTCCCGCCTGTGTAAGCACGCGTTGTACTGTCGCTGGATGCGTGTGCACGGCAAGGTTCCCTCCCAC
TTACTACGCTCCAAGATTACCAAACCCAACGTGTACCATGAGTCCAAGCTGGCGGCAAAGGAGTACCAGG
CCGCCAAGGCGCGTCTGTTCACAGCCTTCATCAAGGCGGGGCTGGGGGCCTGGGTGGAGAAGCCCACCGA
GCAGGACCAGTTCTCACTCACGCCCTGAGCCGCTCGAGGAGGGCCCGAACAAAAACTCATCTCAGAAGAG
GATCTGAATAGCGCCGTCGACCATCATCATAATCATCATTGAGTTTAAACCCGCTGATCAGCCTCGACTG
TGCCTTCTAGTTGCCAGCCATCTGTTGTTTGCCCCTCCCCCGTGCCTTCCTTGACCCTGGAAGGTGCCAC
TCCCACTGTCCTTTCCTAATAAAATGAGGAAATTGCATCGCATTGTCTGAGTAGGTGTCATTCTATTCTG
GGGGGTGGGGTGGGGCAGGACAGCAAGGGGGAGGATTGGGAAGACAATAGCAGGCATGCTGGGGATGCGG
TGGGCTCTATGGAGATCTATCGATGTTCTGGGGATGCGGTGGGCTCTATGGCTTCTGAGGCGGAAAGAAC
CAGCTGGGGCTCTAGGGGGTATCCCC
[124 nt withheld, positions 6327-6450]
C
[91 nt withheld, positions 6452-6542]
AGGGTGATGGTTCACGTACCTAGAAGTTCCTATTCCGAAGTTCCTATTCTCTAGAAAGTATAGGAACTTC
CTTGGCCAAAAAGCCTGAACTCACCGCGACGTCTGTCGAGAAGTTTCTGATCGAAAAGTTCGACAGCGTC
TCCGACCTGATGCAGCTCTCGGAGGGCGAAGAATCTCGTGCTTTCAGCTTCGATGTAGGAGGGCGTGGAT
ATGTCCTGCGGGTAAATAGCTGCGCCGATGGTTTCTACAAAGATCGTTATGTTTATCGGCACTTTGCATC
GGCCGCGCTCCCGATTCCGGAA
